>Addgene plasmid #197149 | pRK5 Myc-tagged PSK | addgene full sequence | sequence record 388272 | Addgene NGS Result
TTCGAGCTCGCCCGACATTGATTATTGACTAGTTATTAATAGTAATCAATTACGGGGTCATTAGTTCATA
GCCCATATATGGAGTTCCGCGTTACATAACTTACGGTAAATGGCCCGCCTGGCTGACCGCCCAACGACCC
CCGCCCATTGACGTCAATAATGACGTATGTTCCCATAGTAACGCCAATAGGGACTTTCCATTGACGTCAA
TGGGTGGAGTATTTACGGTAAACTGCCCACTTGGCAGTACATCAAGTGTATCATATGCCAAGTACGCCCC
CTATTGACGTCAATGACGGTAAATGGCCCGCCTGGCATTATGCCCAGTACATGACCTTATGGGACTTTCC
TACTTGGCAGTACATCTACGTATTAGTCATCGCTATTACCATGGTGATGCGGTTTTGGCAGTACATCAAT
GGGCGTGGATAGCGGTTTGACTCACGGGGATTTCCAAGTCTCCACCCCATTGACGTCAATGGGAGTTTGT
TTTGGCACCAAAATCAACGGGACTTTCCAAAATGTCGTAACAACTCCGCCCCATTGACGCAAATGGGCGG
TAGGCGTGTACGGTGGGAGGTCTATATAAGCAGAGCTCGTTTAGTGAACCGTCAGATCGCCTGGAGACGC
CATCCACGCTGTTTTGACCTCCATAGAAGACACCGGGACCGATCCAGCCTCCGCGGCCGGGAACGGTGCA
TTGGAACGCGGATTCCCCGTGCCAAGAGTGACGTAAGTACCGCCTATAGAGTCTATAGGCCCACCCCCTT
GGCTTCGTTAGAACGCGGCTACAATTAATACATAACCTTATGTATCATACACATACGATTTAGGTGACAC
TATAGAATAACATCCACTTTGCCTTTCTCTCCACAGGTGTCCACTCCCAGGTCCAACTGCACCTCGGTTC
TATCGATTGAATTGGCCACCATGGAGCAGAAGCTGATCTCCGAGGAGGACCTGGGATCCATGCCAGCTGG
GGGCCGGGCCGGGAGCCTGAAGGACCCAGATGTGGCTGAGCTCTTCTTCAAGGATGACCCAGAAAAGCTC
TTCTCTGACCTCCGGGAAATTGGCCATGGCAGCTTTGGAGCCGTATACTTTGCCCGGGATGTCCGGAATA
GTGAGGTGGTGGCCATCAAGAAGATGTCCTACAGTGGGAAGCAGTCCAATGAGAAATGGCAAGACATCAT
CAAGGAGGTGCGGTTCTTACAGAAGCTCCGGCATCCCAACACCATTCAGTACCGGGGCTGTTACCTGAGG
GAGCACACGGCTTGGCTGGTAATGGAGTATTGCCTGGGCTCAGCTTCTGACCTTCTAGAAGTGCACAAGA
AACCCCTTCAGGAGGTAGAGATCGCAGCTGTGACCCACGGGGCGCTTCAGGGCCTGGCATATCTGCACTC
CCACAACATGATCCATAGGGATGTGAAGGCTGGAAACATCCTGCTGTCAGAGCCAGGGTTAGTGAAGCTA
GGGGACTTTGGTTCTGCGTCCATCATGGCACCTGCCAACTCCTTCGTGGGCACCCCATACTGGATGGCAC
CCGAGGTGATCCTGGCCATGGATGAGGGGCAGTACGATGGCAAAGTGGACGTCTGGTCCTTGGGGATAAC
CTGCATCGAGCTGGCTGAACGGAAACCACCGCTCTTTAACATGAATGCGATGAGTGCCTTATACCACATT
GCACAGAACGAATCCCCCGTGCTCCAGTCAGGACACTGGTCTGAGTACTTCCGGAATTTTGTCGACTCCT
GTCTTCAGAAAATCCCTCAAGACAGACCAACCTCAGAGGTTCTCCTGAAGCACCGCTTTGTGCTCCGGGA
GCGGCCACCCACAGTCATCATGGACCTGATCCAGAGGACCAAGGATGCCGTGCGGGAGCTGGACAACCTG
CAGTACCGCAAGATGAAGAAGATCCTGTTCCAAGAGGCACCCAACGGCCCTGGTGCCGAGGCCCCAGAGG
AGGAAGAGGAGGCCGAGCCCTACATGCACCGGGCCGGGACTCTGACCAGCCTCGAGAGTAGCCACTCAGT
GCCCAGCATGTCCATCAGCGCCTCCAGCCAGAGCAGCTCCGTCAACAGCCTAGCAGATGCCTCAGACAAC
GAGGAAGAGGAGGAGGAGGAGGAGGAAGAGGAGGAGGAGGAAGAAGGCCCTGAAGCCCGGGAGATGGCCA
TGATGCAGGAGGGGGAGCACACAGTCACCTCTCACAGCTCCATTATCCACCGGCTGCCGGGCTCTGACAA
CCTATATGATGACCCCTACCAGCCAGAGATAACCCCCAGCCCTCTCCAGCCGCCTGCAGCCCCAGCTCCC
ACTTCCACCACCTCTTCCGCCCGCCGCCGGGCCTACTGCCGTAACCGAGACCACTTTGCCACCATCCGAA
CCGCCTCCCTGGTCAGCCGTCAGATCCAGGAGCATGAGCAGGACTCTGCGCTGCGGGAGCAGCTGAGCGG
CTATAAGCGGATGCGACGACAGCACCAGAAGCAGCTGCTGGCCCTGGAGTCACGGCTGAGGGGTGAACGG
GAGGAGCACAGTGCACGGCTGCAGCGGGAGCTTGAGGCGCAGCGGGCTGGCTTTGGGGCAGAGGCAGAAA
AGCTGGCCCGGCGGCACCAGGCCATAGGTGAGAAGGAGGCACGAGCTGCCCAGGCCGAGGAGCGGAAGTT
CCAGCAGCACATCCTTGGGCAGCAGAAGAAGGAGCTGGCTGCCCTGCTGGAGGCACAGAAGCGGACCTAC
AAACTTCGCAAGGAACAGCTGAAGGAGGAGCTCCAGGAGAACCCCAGCACTCCCAAGCGGGAGAAGGCCG
AGTGGCTGCTGCGGCAGAAGGAGCAGCTCCAGCAGTGCCAGGCGGAGGAGGAAGCAGGGCTGCTGCGGCG
GCAGCGCCAGTACTTTGAGCTGCAGTGTCGCCAGTACAAGCGCAAGATGTTGCTGGCTCGGCACAGCCTG
GACCAGGACCTGCTGCGGGAGGACCTGAACAAGAAGCAGACCCAGAAGGACTTGGAGTGTGCACTGCTGC
TTCGGCAGCACGAGGCCACGCGGGAGCTGGAGCTGCGGCAGCTCCAGGCCGTGCAGCGCACGCGGGCTGA
GCTCACCCGCCTGCAGCACCAGACGGAGCTGGGCAACCAGCTGGAGTACAACAAGCGGCGTGAGCAAGAG
TTGCGGCAGAAGCATGCGGCCCAGGTTCGCCAGCAGCCCAAGAGCCTCAAAGTACGTGCAGGCCAGCGCC
CCCCGGGCCTTCCACTCCCCATTCCTGGGGCTCTGGGCCCACCCAACACAGGCACCCCTATAGAACAGCA
GCCCTGCTCACCTGGCCAGGAGGCAGTCCTGGACCAAAGAATGCTTGGCGAGGAGGAGGAAGCAGTTGGA
GAGAGAAGGATTCTGGGAAAGGAAGGGGCCACTTTGGAGCCCAAGCAGCAGAGGATTCTGGGGGAAGAAT
CAGGAGCCCCTAGTCCCAGTCCACAAAAACATGGGAGCCTGGTTGATGAGGAAGTTTGGGGTCTGCCTGA
GGAGATAGAGGAGCTTAGGGTGCCCTCCCTTGTACCCCAGGAGAGGAGCATTGTTGGCCAGGAGGAGGCT
GGGACGTGGAGCTTGTGGGGGAAGGAGGATGAGAGTCTTCTGGATGAGGAGTTTGAGCTTGGCTGGGTCC
AGGGCCCAGCACTGACTCCCGTCCCTGAGGAGGAGGAAGAAGAGGAAGAGGGGGCTCCGATTGGGACCCC
TAGGGATCCTGGAGATGGTTGTCCTTCCCCCGACATCCCTCCTGAACCCCCTCCAACACACCTGAGGCCC
TGCCCTGCCAGCCAGCTCCCTGGACTCCTGTCCCATGGCCTCCTGGCCGGCCTCTCCTTTGCAGTGGGGT
CCTCCTCTGGCCTCCTGCCCCTCCTGCTGCTGCTGCTGCTTCCATTGCTGGCAGCCCAGGGTGGGGGTGG
CCTGCAGGCAGCGCTGCTGGCCCTTGAGGTGGGGCTGGTGGGTCTGGGGGCCTCCTACCTGCTCCTTTGT
ACAGCCCTGCACCTGCCCTCCAGTCTTTTCCTACTCCTGGCCCAGGGTACCGCACTGGGGGCCGTCCTGG
GCCTGAGCTGGCGCCGAGGCCTCATGGGTGTTCCCCTGGGCCTTGGAGCTGCCTGGCTCTTAGCTTGGCC
AGGCCTAGCTCTACCTCTGGTGGCTATGGCAGCGGGGGGCAGATGGGTGCGGCAGCAGGGCCCCCGGGTG
CGCCGGGGCATATCTCGACTCTGGTTGCGGGTTCTGCTGCGCCTGTCACCCATGGCCTTCCGGGCCCTGC
AGGGCTGTGGGGCTGTGGGGGACCGGGGTCTGTTTGCACTGTACCCCAAAACCAACAAGGATGGCTTCCG
CAGCCGCCTGCCCGTCCCTGGGCCCCGGCGGCGTAATCCCCGCACCACCCAACACCCATTAGCTCTGTTG
GCAAGGGTCTGGGTCCTGTGCAAGGGCTGGAACTGGCGTCTGGCACGGGCCAGCCAGGGTTTAGCATCCC
ACTTGCCCCCGTGGGCCATCCACACACTGGCCAGCTGGGGCCTGCTTCGGGGTGAACGGCCCACCCGAAT
CCCCCGGCTACTACCACGCAGCCAGCGCCAGCTAGGGCCCCCTGCCTCCCACCAGCCACTGCCAGGGACT
CTAGCCGGGCGGAGGTCACGCACCCGCCAGTCCCGGGCCCTGCCCCCCTGGAGGTAGCTGACTCCAGCCC
TTCCAGCCCAAATCTAGAGCATTGAGTAGATAGAATTCCTGCAGAAGCTTGGCCGCCATGGCCCAACTTG
TTTATTGCAGCTTATAATGGTTACAAATAAAGCAATAGCATCACAAATTTCACAAATAAAGCATTTTTTT
CACTGCATTCTAGTTGTGGTTTGTCCAAACTCATCAATGTATCTTATCATGTCTGGATCGGGAATTAATT
CGGCGCAGCACCATGGCCTGAAATAACCTCTGAAAGAGGAACTTGGTTAGGTACCTTCTGAGGCGGAAAG
AACCAGCTGTGGAATGTGTGTCAGTTAGGGTGTGGAAAGTCCCCAGGCTCCCCAGCAGGCAGAAGTATGC
AAAGCATGCATCTCAATTAGTCAGCAACCAGGTGTGGAAAGTCCCCAGGCTCCCCAGCAGGCAGAAGTAT
GCAAAGCATGCATCTCAATTAGTCAGCAACCATAGTCCCGCCCCTAACTCCGCCCATCCCGCCCCTAACT
CCGCCCAGTTCCGCCCATTCTCCGCCCCATGGCTGACTAATTTTTTTTATTTATGCAGAGGCCGAGGCCG
CCTCGGCCTCTGAGCTATTCCAGAAGTAGTGAGGAGGCTTTTTTGGAGGCCTAGGCTTTTGCAAAAAGCT
GTTAACAGCTTGGCACTGGCCGTCGTTTTACAACGTCGTGACTGGGAAAACCCTGGCGTTACCCAACTTA
ATCGCCTTGCAGCACATCCCCCTTTCGCCAGCTGGCGTAATAGCGAAGAGGCCCGCACCGATCGCCCTTC
CCAACAGTTGCGCAGCCTGAATGGCGAATGGCGCCTGATGCGGTATTTTCTCCTTACGCATCTGTGCGGT
ATTTCACACCGCATA
[142 nt withheld, positions 5546-5687]
C
[141 nt withheld, positions 5689-5829]
CCTTTGACGTTGGAGTCCACGTTCTTT
[37 nt withheld, positions 5857-5893]
ACCCTATCTCGGGCTATTCTTTTGATTTATAAGGGATTTTGCCGATTTCGGCCTATTGGTTAAAAAATGA
GCTGATTTAACAAAAATTTAACGCGAATTTTAACAAAATATTAACGTTTACAATTTTATGGTGCACTCTC
AGTACAATCTGCTCTGATGCCGCATAGTTAAGCCAGCCCCGACACCCGCCAACACCCGCTGACGCGCCCT
GACGGGCTTGTCTGCTCCCGGCATCCGCTTACAGACAAGCTGTGACCGTCTCCGGGAGCTGCATGTGTCA
GAGGTTTTCACCGTCATCACCGAAACGCGCGAGACGAAAGGGCCTCGTGATACGCCTATTTTTATAGGTT
AATGTCATGATAATAATGGTTTCTTAGACGTCAGGTGGCACTTTTCGGGGAAATGTGCGCGGAACCCCTA
TTTGTTTATTTTTCTAAATACATTCAAATATGTATCCGCTCATGAGACAATAACCCTGATAAATGCTTCA
ATAATATTGAAAAAGGAAGAGTATGAGTATTCAACATTTCCGTGTCGCCCTTATTCCCTTTTTTGCGGCA
TTTTGCCTTCCTGTTTTTGCTCACCCAGAAACGCTGGTGAAAGTAAAAGATGCTGAAGATCAGTTGGGTG
CACGAGTGGGTTACATCGAACTGGATCTCAACAGCGGTAAGATCCTTGAGAGTTTTCGCCCCGAAGAACG
TTTTCCAATGATGAGCACTTTTAAAGTTCTGCTATGTGGCGCGGTATTATCCCGTATTGACGCCGGGCAA
GAGCAACTCGGTCGCCGCATACACTATTCTCAGAATGACTTGGTTGAGTACTCACCAGTCACAGAAAAGC
ATCTTACGGATGGCATGACAGTAAGAGAATTATGCAGTGCTGCCATAACCATGAGTGATAACACTGCGGC
CAACTTACTTCTGACAACGATCGGAGGACCGAAGGAGCTAACCGCTTTTTTGCACAACATGGGGGATCAT
GTAACTCGCCTTGATCGTTGGGAACCGGAGCTGAATGAAGCCATACCAAACGACGAGCGTGACACCACGA
TGCCTGTAGCAATGGCAACAACGTTGCGCAAACTATTAACTGGCGAACTACTTACTCTAGCTTCCCGGCA
ACAATTAATAGACTGGATGGAGGCGGATAAAGTTGCAGGACCACTTCTGCGCTCGGCCCTTCCGGCTGGC
TGGTTTATTGCTGATAAATCTGGAGCCGGTGAGCGTGGGTCTCGCGGTATCATTGCAGCACTGGGGCCAG
ATGGTAAGCCCTCCCGTATCGTAGTTATCTACACGACGGGGAGTCAGGCAACTATGGATGAACGAAATAG
ACAGATCGCTGAGATAGGTGCCTCACTGATTAAGCATTGGTAACTGTCAGACCAAGTTTACTCATATATA
CTTTAGATTGATTTAAAACTTCATTTTTAATTTAAAAGGATCTAGGTGAAGATCCTTTTTGATAATCTCA
TGACCAAAATCCCTTAACGTGAGTTTTCGTTCCACTGAGCGTCAGACCCCGTAGAAAAGATCAAAGGATC
TTCTTGAGATCCTTTTTTTCTGCGCGTAATCTGCTGCTTGCAAACAAAAAAACCACCGCTACCAGCGGTG
GTTTGTTTGCCGGATCAAGAGCTACCAACTCTTTTTCCGAAGGTAACTGGCTTCAGCAGAGCGCAGATAC
CAAATACTGTTCTTCTAGTGTAGCCGTAGTTAGGCCACCACTTCAAGAACTCTGTAGCACCGCCTACATA
CCTCGCTCTGCTAATCCTGTTACCAGTGGCTGCTGCCAGTGGCGATAAGTCGTGTCTTACCGGGTTGGAC
TCAAGACGATAGTTACCGGATAAGGCGCAGCGGTCGGGCTGAACGGGGGGTTCGTGCACACAGCCCAGCT
TGGAGCGAACGACCTACACCGAACTGAGATACCTACAGCGTGAGCTATGAGAAAGCGCCACGCTTCCCGA
AGGGAGAAAGGCGGACAGGTATCCGGTAAGCGGCAGGGTCGGAACAGGAGAGCGCACGAGGGAGCTTCCA
GGGGGAAACGCCTGGTATCTTTATAGTCCTGTCGGGTTTCGCCACCTCTGACTTGAGCGTCGATTTTTGT
GATGCTCGTCAGGGGGGCGGAGCCTATGGAAAAACGCCAGCAACGCGGCCTTTTTACGGTTCCTGGCCTT
TTGCTGGCCTTTTGCTCACATGTTCTTTCCTGCGTTATCCCCTGATTCTGTGGATAACCGTATTACCGCC
TTTGAGTGAGCTGATACCGCTCGCCGCAGCCGAACGACCGAGCGCAGCGAGTCAGTGAGCGAGGAAGCGG
AAGAGCGCCCAATACGCAAACCGCCTCTCCCCGCGCGTTGGCCGATTCATTAATGCAGCTGGCACGACAG
GTTTCCCGACTGGAAAGCGGGCAGTGAGCGCAACGCAATTAATGTGAGTTAGCTCACTCATTAGGCACCC
CAGGCTTTACACTTTATGCTTCCGGCTCGTATGTTGTGTGGAATTGTGAGCGGATAACAATTTCACACAG
GAAACAGCTATGACATGATTACGAATTAA
Features (pLannotate 1.2.2; 20 found; start..end, strand, type, name):
     14..393     +  enhancer       CMV enhancer: human cytomegalovirus immediate early enhancer
    394..597     +  promoter       CMV promoter: human cytomegalovirus (CMV) immediate early promoter
    733..776     +  intron         CMV intron (fragment): modified intron A from human cytomegalovirus
    828..846     +  promoter       SP6 promoter: promoter for bacteriophage SP6 RNA polymerase
    850..887     +  CDS            IgH signal sequence (fragment): signal sequence from the mouse immunoglobulin heavy chain variable region
    970..4674    +  CDS            TAOK2: TAOK2_HUMAN - Also known as KIAA0881, MAP3K17, PSK, PSK1. Experimental evidence at protein level: Swiss-Prot protein existence level 1. Serine/threonine-protein kinase involved in different processes such as membrane blebbing and apoptotic bodies formation DNA damage response and MAPK14/p38 MAPK stress-activated MAPK cascade. Phosphorylates itself, MBP, activated MAPK8, MAP2K3, MAP2K6 and tubulins. Activates the MAPK14/p38 MAPK signaling pathway through the specific activation and phosphorylation of the upstream MAP2K3 and MAP2K6 kinases. In response to DNA damage, involved in the G2/M transit
   4755..4889    +  polyA_signal   SV40 poly(A) signal: SV40 polyadenylation signal
   4958..5315    +  promoter       SV40 promoter: SV40 enhancer and early promoter
   5334..5488    +  CDS            lacZα (fragment): LacZα fragment of β-galactosidase; lacZ fragment
   5494..5545    -  misc_feature   bom (fragment): basis of mobility region from pBR322
   5564..5944    +  rep_origin     M13 ori (sequence partly withheld): M13 bacteriophage origin of replication; arrow indicates direction of (+) strand synthesis
   6020..6069    -  misc_feature   bom (fragment): basis of mobility region from pBR322
   6171..6206    -  CDS            rop (fragment): Rop protein, which maintains plasmids at low copy number; rop
   6301..6405    +  promoter       AmpR promoter: bla
   6406..7266    +  CDS            AmpR: β-lactamase; bla; confers resistance to ampicillin, carbenicillin, and related antibiotics
   7437..8025    +  rep_origin     ori: high-copy-number ColE1/pMB1/pBR322/pUC origin of replication
   8208..8300    +  CDS            lacI (fragment): lac repressor; lacI; The lac repressor binds to the lac operator to inhibit transcription in E. coli. This inhibition can be relieved by adding lactose or isopropyl-β-D-thiogalactopyranoside (IPTG).
   8313..8334    +  protein_bind   CAP binding site: CAP binding activates transcription in the presence of cAMP. E. coli catabolite activator protein
   8349..8379    +  promoter       lac promoter: promoter for the E. coli lac operon
   8387..8403    +  protein_bind   lac operator: The lac repressor binds to the lac operator to inhibit transcription in E. coli. This inhibition can be relieved by adding lactose or isopropyl-β-D-thiogalactopyranoside (IPTG). lac repressor encoded by lacI
