[The description below was written by a language model from this plasmid's Addgene catalogue record and pLannotate feature annotations shown in this document.]
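Description:
pRK5 Myc-tagged PSK is a mammalian expression plasmid of about 8.4 kb, built on the pRK5 backbone, for producing human TAOK2 (also called PSK, PSK1 or PSK1-alpha) with an N-terminal Myc epitope supplied by the backbone. It is maintained in E. coli through a high-copy ColE1/pUC-type origin and selected with ampicillin via the β-lactamase gene. An M13 phage origin is also present, along with leftover fragments of lacZα, lacI, rop and bom and a lac promoter/operator that have no role in the mammalian expression function.

The roughly 3.7 kb TAOK2 coding sequence was inserted between BamHI and EcoRI sites, both retained. The catalogue entry lists SV40 as the promoter. In the annotated sequence, however, the open reading frame lies directly downstream of the CMV immediate-early enhancer and promoter, a short CMV intron fragment and an SP6 promoter, and is followed by an SV40 polyadenylation signal. The SV40 enhancer/early promoter region sits after the poly(A) signal, so CMV appears to be the element driving expression. The Myc tag is not annotated separately; a short match to an IgH signal sequence fragment is reported upstream of the insert. The insert is recorded as wild type, but the depositor notes that it came from a T47-D breast carcinoma cDNA library and carries the R1211H variant.

TAOK2 is a STE20-like serine/threonine kinase that acts upstream in stress-activated MAPK pathways. The associated publication links it to JNK pathway activation and regulation of the actin cytoskeleton. The plasmid suits transfection of mammalian cells to overexpress the kinase, with anti-Myc reagents available for detecting or isolating it.
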