Addgene plasmid #197149: pRK5 Myc-tagged PSK
Purpose: Expression of MYC-tagged PSK1-alpha / TAOK2 in mammalian cells
Depositing lab: Jonathan Morris. Publication: PSK, a novel STE20-like kinase derived from prostatic carcinoma that activates the c-Jun N-terminal kinase mitogen-activated protein kinase pathway and regulates actin cytoskeletal organization. Moore TM, Garg R, Johnson C, Coptcoat MJ, Ridley AJ, Morris JD. J Biol Chem. 2000 Feb 11;275(6):4311-22. doi: 10.1074/jbc.275.6.4311. PubMed 10660600.
Backbone
  Vector backbone: pRK5
  Backbone manufacturer: Alan Hall
  Backbone size w/o insert (bp): 4700
  Total vector size (bp): 8405
  Vector type: Mammalian Expression
Growth in bacteria
  Bacterial resistance: Ampicillin, 100 μg/mL
  Growth temperature: 37°C
  Growth strain: DH5alpha
  Copy number: High Copy
Gene/Insert
  Gene/Insert name: TAOK2 (alt names: PSK1; PSK1-alpha)
  Species: H. sapiens (human)
  Insert size (bp): 3704
  Mutation: Wild Type
  GenBank ID: 9344
  Entrez Gene: TAOK2 (a.k.a. MAP3K17, PSK, PSK1, PSK1-BETA, TAO1, TAO2, Tao2beta)
  Promoter: SV40
  Tag / fusion protein: Myc (N terminal on backbone)
  Cloning method: Restriction Enzyme; 5′ cloning site BamH1 (not destroyed); 3′ cloning site EcoR1 (not destroyed)
  Sequencing primers: 5′ GGTCCAACTGCACCTCGG; 3′ GCAATAAACAAGTTGGGC
Resource information
  A portion of this plasmid was derived from a plasmid made by: Cloned by Jonathan Morris at KCL (subject to MTA with Addgene).
Terms and licenses: Academic/Nonprofit Terms; Industry Terms: Not Available to Industry
Depositor comments: Plese note: This construct originated from a T47-D breast carcinoma cell cDNA library and contains the R1211H variant in PSK1/TAOK2.
How to cite: pRK5 Myc-tagged PSK was a gift from Jonathan Morris (Addgene plasmid # 197149 ; http://n2t.net/addgene:197149 ; RRID:Addgene_197149)
